>Addgene plasmid #173117 | pAAV syn CCL20-pre-mGRASP | addgene full sequence | sequence record 339779 | Addgene NGS Result
CCTGCAGGCAGCTGCGCGCTCGCTCGCTCACTGAGGCCGCCCGGGCGTCGGGCGACCTTTGGTCGCCCGG
CCTCAGTGAGCGAGCGAGCGCGCAGAGAGGGAGTGGCCAACTCCATCACTAGGGGTTCCTGCGGCCGCAC
GCGTTGTACAGTGTCTAGACTGCAGAGGGCCCTGCGTATGAGTGCAAGTGGGTTTTAGGACCAGGATGAG
GCGGGGTGGGGGTGCCTACCTGACGACCGACCCCGACCCACTGGACAAGCACCCAACCCCCATTCCCCAA
ATTGCGCATCCCCTATCAGAGAGGGGGAGGGGAAACAGGATGCGGCGAGGCGCGTGCGCACTGCCAGCTT
CAGCACCGCGGACAGTGCCTTCGCCCCCGCCTGGCGGCGCGCGCCACCGCCGCCTCAGCACTGAAGGCGC
GCTGACGTCACTCGCCGGTCCCCCGCAAACTCCCCTTCCCGGCCACCTTGGTCGCGTCCGCGCCGCCGCC
GGCCCAGCCGGACCGCACCACGCGAGGCGCGAGATAGGGGGGCACGGGCGCGACCATCTGCGCTGCGGCG
CCGGCGACTCAGCGCTGCCTCAGTCTGCGGTGGGCAGCGGAGGAGTCGTGTCGTGCCTGAGAGCGCAGTC
GAGAAGGATCCGCCACCATGTGCTGTACCAAGAGTTTGCTCCTGGCTGCTTTGATGTCAGTGCTGCTACT
CCACCTCTGCGGCGAATCAGAAGCAGCAAGCAACTTTGACTGCTGTCTTGGATACACAGACCGTATTCTT
CATCCTAAATTTATTGTGGGCTTCACACGGCAGCTGGCCAATGAAGGCTGTGACATCAATGCTATCATCT
TTCACACAAAGAAAAAGTTGTCTGTGTGCGCAAATCCAAAACAGACTTGGGTGAAATATATTGTGCGTCT
CCTCAGTAAAAAAGTCAAGAACATGGGTACCGGGAACGGAAATGGCAATGGTAACGGGAATGGAAACGGC
AATGGTAACGGGAATACTAGTGTTAACACCGGTGCGGCCGTTTACCCATACGATGTTCCTGACTATGCGG
GCTATCCCTATGACGTCCCGGACTATGCAGGATCCTATCCATATGACGTTCCAGATTACGCTCCGGCCGC
CACCGGTCTTAAGGTCGACTTTCAGAAAGCTAGCTCTATTGTTTATAAGAAGGAGGGGGAACAGGTGGAG
TTCAGTTTCCCATTGGCCTTCACAGTCGAGAAGCTCACAGGATCAGGAGAGTTGTGGTGGCAGGCCGAAA
GAGCCTCCTCCAGCAAGAGTTGGATCACTTTTGATCTGAAAAACAAAGAAGTGAGCGTGAAGAGAGTCAC
ACAGGACCCTAAGCTGCAGATGGGCAAGAAGTTGCCTTTGCACTTGACACTCCCCCAAGCCCTGCCCCAG
TATGCTGGCTCCGGGAACCTCACCCTCGCCTTGGAGGCTAAGACCGGAAAGTTGCATCAGGAGGTCAACC
TCGTGGTGATGAGGGCAACACAGCTGCAGAAGAACCTGACCTGCGAAGTGTGGGGTCCCACCTCACCTAA
ACTGATGCTGTCTCTGAAGCTGGAGAATAAGGAGGCTAAAGTCAGTAAAAGAGAGAAGGCTGTGTGGGTC
CTTAACCCGGAGGCAGGGATGTGGCAGTGTCTTCTTAGCGACTCTGGACAGGTGCTGCTGGAGAGCAACA
TCAAGGTGCTTCCTACTTGGTCAACACCAGTACAGCCGATGGCCCTGATCGTACTCGGGGGAGTCGCCGG
CCTGCTTCTGTTTATCGGCCTGGGCATCTTCTTCTGCGTACGCTACAAGTATCGCAACAGGGATGAGGGA
TCTTACCACGTTGACGAATCTAGGAACTATATCAGTAACAGCGCTCAGAGTAATGGCGCCGTGGTTAAAG
AGAAACAGCCCTCCAGCGCCAAATCAGCAAACAAAAACAAGAAAAACAAGGATAAAGAGTACTACGTACT
TAAGTAAGAATTCCTCGAGCTAGAGCTCGCTGATCAGCCTCGACTGTGCCTTCTAGTTGCCAGCCATCTG
TTGTTTGCCCCTCCCCCGTGCCTTCCTTGACCCTGGAAGGTGCCACTCCCACTGTCCTTTCCTAATAAAA
TGAGGAAATTGCATCGCATTGTCTGAGTAGGTGTCATTCTATTCTGGGGGGTGGGGTGGGGCAGGACAGC
AAGGGGGAGGATTGGGAAGACAATAGCAGGCATGCTGGGGAGGTAACCACGTGCGGACCGAGCGGCCGCA
GGAACCCCTAGTGATGGAGTTGGCCACTCCCTCTCTGCGCGCTCGCTCGCTCACTGAGGCCGGGCGACCA
AAGGTCGCCCGACGCCCGGGCTTTGCCCGGGCGGCCTCAGTGAGCGAGCGAGCGCGCAGCTGCCTGCAGG
GGCGCCTGATGCGGTATTTTCTCCTTACGCATCTGTGCGGTATTTCACACCGCATA
[95 nt withheld, positions 2437-2531]
T
[46 nt withheld, positions 2533-2578]
C
[141 nt withheld, positions 2580-2720]
CCTTTGACGTTGGAGTCCACGTTCTTT
[37 nt withheld, positions 2748-2784]
ACTCTATCTCGGGCTATTCTTTTGATTTATAAGGGATTTTGCCGATTTCGGTCTATTGGTTAAAAAATGA
GCTGATTTAACAAAAATTTAACGCGAATTTTAACAAAATATTAACGTTTACAATTTTATGGTGCACTCTC
AGTACAATCTGCTCTGATGCCGCATAGTTAAGCCAGCCCCGACACCCGCCAACACCCGCTGACGCGCCCT
GACGGGCTTGTCTGCTCCCGGCATCCGCTTACAGACAAGCTGTGACCGTCTCCGGGAGCTGCATGTGTCA
GAGGTTTTCACCGTCATCACCGAAACGCGCGAGACGAAAGGGCCTCGTGATACGCCTATTTTTATAGGTT
AATGTCATGATAATAATGGTTTCTTAGACGTCAGGTGGCACTTTTCGGGGAAATGTGCGCGGAACCCCTA
TTTGTTTATTTTTCTAAATACATTCAAATATGTATCCGCTCATGAGACAATAACCCTGATAAATGCTTCA
ATAATATTGAAAAAGGAAGAGTATGAGTATTCAACATTTCCGTGTCGCCCTTATTCCCTTTTTTGCGGCA
TTTTGCCTTCCTGTTTTTGCTCACCCAGAAACGCTGGTGAAAGTAAAAGATGCTGAAGATCAGTTGGGTG
CACGAGTGGGTTACATCGAACTGGATCTCAACAGCGGTAAGATCCTTGAGAGTTTTCGCCCCGAAGAACG
TTTTCCAATGATGAGCACTTTTAAAGTTCTGCTATGTGGCGCGGTATTATCCCGTATTGACGCCGGGCAA
GAGCAACTCGGTCGCCGCATACACTATTCTCAGAATGACTTGGTTGAGTACTCACCAGTCACAGAAAAGC
ATCTTACGGATGGCATGACAGTAAGAGAATTATGCAGTGCTGCCATAACCATGAGTGATAACACTGCGGC
CAACTTACTTCTGACAACGATCGGAGGACCGAAGGAGCTAACCGCTTTTTTGCACAACATGGGGGATCAT
GTAACTCGCCTTGATCGTTGGGAACCGGAGCTGAATGAAGCCATACCAAACGACGAGCGTGACACCACGA
TGCCTGTAGCAATGGCAACAACGTTGCGCAAACTATTAACTGGCGAACTACTTACTCTAGCTTCCCGGCA
ACAATTAATAGACTGGATGGAGGCGGATAAAGTTGCAGGACCACTTCTGCGCTCGGCCCTTCCGGCTGGC
TGGTTTATTGCTGATAAATCTGGAGCCGGTGAGCGTGGAAGCCGCGGTATCATTGCAGCACTGGGGCCAG
ATGGTAAGCCCTCCCGTATCGTAGTTATCTACACGACGGGGAGTCAGGCAACTATGGATGAACGAAATAG
ACAGATCGCTGAGATAGGTGCCTCACTGATTAAGCATTGGTAACTGTCAGACCAAGTTTACTCATATATA
CTTTAGATTGATTTAAAACTTCATTTTTAATTTAAAAGGATCTAGGTGAAGATCCTTTTTGATAATCTCA
TGACCAAAATCCCTTAACGTGAGTTTTCGTTCCACTGAGCGTCAGACCCCGTAGAAAAGATCAAAGGATC
TTCTTGAGATCCTTTTTTTCTGCGCGTAATCTGCTGCTTGCAAACAAAAAAACCACCGCTACCAGCGGTG
GTTTGTTTGCCGGATCAAGAGCTACCAACTCTTTTTCCGAAGGTAACTGGCTTCAGCAGAGCGCAGATAC
CAAATACTGTTCTTCTAGTGTAGCCGTAGTTAGGCCACCACTTCAAGAACTCTGTAGCACCGCCTACATA
CCTCGCTCTGCTAATCCTGTTACCAGTGGCTGCTGCCAGTGGCGATAAGTCGTGTCTTACCGGGTTGGAC
TCAAGACGATAGTTACCGGATAAGGCGCAGCGGTCGGGCTGAACGGGGGGTTCGTGCACACAGCCCAGCT
TGGAGCGAACGACCTACACCGAACTGAGATACCTACAGCGTGAGCTATGAGAAAGCGCCACGCTTCCCGA
AGGGAGAAAGGCGGACAGGTATCCGGTAAGCGGCAGGGTCGGAACAGGAGAGCGCACGAGGGAGCTTCCA
GGGGGAAACGCCTGGTATCTTTATAGTCCTGTCGGGTTTCGCCACCTCTGACTTGAGCGTCGATTTTTGT
GATGCTCGTCAGGGGGGCGGAGCCTATGGAAAAACGCCAGCAACGCGGCCTTTTTACGGTTCCTGGCCTT
TTGCTGGCCTTTTGCTCACATGT
Features (pLannotate 1.2.2; 16 found; start..end, strand, type, name):
     12..39      +  repeat_region  AAV2 ITR (fragment): inverted terminal repeat of adeno-associated virus serotype 2 inverted
     68..95      +  repeat_region  AAV2 ITR (fragment): inverted terminal repeat of adeno-associated virus serotype 2 inverted
    181..628     +  promoter       hSyn promoter: human synapsin I promoter; confers neuron-specific expression (Kügler et al., 2003)
    648..935     +  CDS            CCL20: CCL20_HUMAN - Also known as LARC, MIP3A, SCYA20. Experimental evidence at protein level: Swiss-Prot protein existence level 1. Acts as a ligand for C-C chemokine receptor CCR6. Signals through binding and activation of CCR6 and induces a strong chemotactic response and mobilization of intracellular calcium ions (PubMed:11352563, PubMed:11035086, PubMed:20068036). The ligand- receptor pair CCL20-CCR6 is responsible for the chemotaxis of dendritic cells (DC), effector/memory T-cells and B-cells and plays an important role at skin and mucosal surfaces under homeostatic and inflammatory conditions
   1023..1112    +  CDS            3xHA: three tandem HA epitope tags
   1131..1811    +  CDS            CD4 (fragment): CD4_HUMAN - Experimental evidence at protein level: Swiss-Prot protein existence level 1. (Microbial infection) Primary receptor for human immunodeficiency virus-1 (HIV-1) (PubMed:2214026, PubMed:16331979, PubMed:9641677, PubMed:12089508). Down-regulated by HIV-1 Vpu (PubMed:17346169). Acts as a receptor for Human Herpes virus 7/HHV-7 (PubMed:7909607). From Homo sapiens (Human).
   1794..1958    +  CDS            nrxn3b (fragment): NR3BB_DANRE - Experimental evidence at transcript level: Swiss-Prot protein existence level 2. Neuronal cell surface protein that may be involved in cell recognition and cell adhesion. From Danio rerio (Zebrafish) (Brachydanio rerio).
   2004..2211    +  polyA_signal   bGH poly(A) signal: bovine growth hormone polyadenylation signal
   2240..2380    +  repeat_region  AAV2 ITR: inverted terminal repeat of adeno-associated virus serotype 2 inverted
   2385..2436    -  misc_feature   bom (fragment): basis of mobility region from pBR322
   2455..2910    +  rep_origin     f1 ori (sequence partly withheld): f1 bacteriophage origin of replication; arrow indicates direction of (+) strand synthesis
   2911..2960    -  misc_feature   bom (fragment): basis of mobility region from pBR322
   3062..3097    -  CDS            rop (fragment): Rop protein, which maintains plasmids at low copy number; rop
   3192..3296    +  promoter       AmpR promoter: bla
   3297..4157    +  CDS            AmpR: β-lactamase; bla; confers resistance to ampicillin, carbenicillin, and related antibiotics
   4328..4916    +  rep_origin     ori: high-copy-number ColE1/pMB1/pBR322/pUC origin of replication
