[The description below was written by a language model from this plasmid's Addgene catalogue record and pLannotate feature annotations shown in this document.]
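Description:
pAAV syn CCL20-pre-mGRASP is an adeno-associated virus transfer plasmid (about 5 kb) built on a pAAV backbone for neuron-specific expression of a cell-surface "sender" protein. It is propagated in E. coli through a high-copy ColE1/pUC-type origin with ampicillin selection (AmpR under its own bla promoter). The backbone also carries an f1 phage origin and small remnants of the pBR322 bom and rop regions. The expression cassette is flanked by AAV2 inverted terminal repeats, which allow it to be packaged into recombinant AAV particles. The downstream ITR is annotated in full, but the upstream one is detected only as short fragments. This may reflect the difficulty of sequencing these structured repeats or a partial deletion, and the record does not distinguish between the two.

Between the ITRs, the human synapsin I promoter restricts expression to neurons and drives a single fusion open reading frame terminated by the bovine growth hormone polyadenylation signal. The fusion begins with the human chemokine CCL20, the ligand of the receptor CCR6, followed by a 3xHA epitope tag for detection. It then continues into the pre-mGRASP scaffold, annotated here as a fragment of human CD4 joined to a neurexin-derived C-terminal segment. The annotation tool matched that segment to a zebrafish neurexin homolog, so its true species of origin is not established by the record. In this arrangement the CD4 portion would serve as a membrane-anchored stalk displaying CCL20 outside the cell, while the neurexin tail is expected to bias the protein toward presynaptic sites. According to the deposit information, the construct provides the CCL20 sender component of a light-gated transcriptional recorder for detecting cell-cell contacts. Presumably the tethered ligand engages a matching receptor-based construct on contacting cells.
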