Addgene plasmid #173117: pAAV syn CCL20-pre-mGRASP
Purpose: Expresses CCL20 sender construct in neurons
Depositing lab: Alice Ting. Depositing organization: Stanford University. Publication: A light-gated transcriptional recorder for detecting cell-cell contacts. Cho KF, Gillespie SM, Kalogriopoulos NA, Quezada MA, Jacko M, Monje M, Ting AY. Elife. 2022 Mar 21;11:e70881. doi: 10.7554/eLife.70881. PubMed 35311648.
Backbone
  Vector backbone: pAAV
  Vector type: AAV
Growth in bacteria
  Bacterial resistance: Ampicillin, 100 μg/mL
  Growth temperature: 37°C
  Growth strain: NEB Stable
  Copy number: Unknown
Gene/Insert
  Gene/Insert name: CCL20-pre-mGRASP
  Promoter: Synapsin
  Cloning method: Gibson Cloning
  Sequencing primers: 5′ tcagtctgcggtgggcagcggaggagtcgtgtcgt
Terms and licenses: Academic/Nonprofit Terms; Industry Terms: Not Available to Industry
How to cite: pAAV syn CCL20-pre-mGRASP was a gift from Alice Ting (Addgene plasmid # 173117 ; http://n2t.net/addgene:173117 ; RRID:Addgene_173117)
